>Addgene plasmid #131256 | pcDNA3.1-N-Myc_DW164AA + DED/AAA USP7 | addgene full sequence | sequence record 267711 | Addgene NGS Result
GACGGATCGGGAGATCTCCCGATCCCCTATGGTGCACTCTCAGTACAATCTGCTCTGATGCCGCATAGTT
AAGCCAGTATCTGCTCCCTGCTTGTGTGTTGGAGGTCGCTGAGTAGTGCGCGAGCAAAATTTAAGCTACA
ACAAGGCAAGGCTTGACCGACAATTGCATGAAGAATCTGCTTAGGGTTAGGCGTTTTGCGCTGCTTCGCG
ATGTACGGGCCAGATATACGCGTTGACATTGATTATTGACTAGTTATTAATAGTAATCAATTACGGGGTC
ATTAGTTCATAGCCCATATATGGAGTTCCGCGTTACATAACTTACGGTAAATGGCCCGCCTGGCTGACCG
CCCAACGACCCCCGCCCATTGACGTCAATAATGACGTATGTTCCCATAGTAACGCCAATAGGGACTTTCC
ATTGACGTCAATGGGTGGAGTATTTACGGTAAACTGCCCACTTGGCAGTACATCAAGTGTATCATATGCC
AAGTACGCCCCCTATTGACGTCAATGACGGTAAATGGCCCGCCTGGCATTATGCCCAGTACATGACCTTA
TGGGACTTTCCTACTTGGCAGTACATCTACGTATTAGTCATCGCTATTACCATGGTGATGCGGTTTTGGC
AGTACATCAATGGGCGTGGATAGCGGTTTGACTCACGGGGATTTCCAAGTCTCCACCCCATTGACGTCAA
TGGGAGTTTGTTTTGGCACCAAAATCAACGGGACTTTCCAAAATGTCGTAACAACTCCGCCCCATTGACG
CAAATGGGCGGTAGGCGTGTACGGTGGGAGGTCTATATAAGCAGAGCTCTCTGGCTAACTAGAGAACCCA
CTGCTTACTGGCTTATCGAAATTAATACGACTCACTATAGGGAGACCCAAGCTGGCTAGCGTTTAAACTT
AAGCTTGCCACCATGGAGCAGAAACTCATCTCTGAAGAGGATCTGGGTACCATGAACCACCAGCAGCAGC
AGCAGCAGCAGAAAGCGGGCGAGCAGCAGTTGAGCGAGCCCGAGGACATGGAGATGGAAGCGGGAGATAC
AGATGACCCACCAAGAATTACTCAGAACCCTGTGATCAATGGGAATGTGGCCCTGAGTGATGGACACAAC
ACCGCGGAGGAGGACATGGAGGATGACACCAGTTGGCGCTCCGAGGCAACCTTTCAGTTCACTGTGGAGC
GCTTCAGCAGACTGAGTGAGTCGGTCCTTAGCCCTCCGTGTTTTGTGCGAAATCTGCCATGGAAGATTAT
GGTGATGCCACGCTTTTATCCAGACAGACCACACCAAAAAAGCGTAGGATTCTTTCTCCAGTGCAATGCT
GAATCTGATTCCACGTCATGGTCTTGCCATGCACAAGCAGTGCTGAAGATAATAAATTACAGAGATGATG
AAAAGTCGTTCAGTCGTCGTATTAGTCATTTGTTCTTCCATAAAGAAAATGCCGCCGGATTTTCCAACTT
TATGGCCTGGAGTGAAGTGACCGATCCTGAGAAAGGATTTATCGATGATGACAAAGTTACCTTTGAAGTC
TTTGTACAGGCGGATGCTCCCCATGGAGTTGCGTGGGATTCAAAGAAGCACACCGGTTACGTCGGCTTAA
AGAATCAGGGAGCGACTTGTTACATGAACAGCCTGCTACAGACGTTATTTTTCACGAATCAGCTACGAAA
GGCTGTGTACATGATGCCAACCGAGGGGGATGATTCGTCTAAAAGCGTCCCTTTAGCATTACAAAGAGTG
TTCTATGAATTACAGCATAGTGATAAACCTGTAGGAACAAAAAAGTTAACAAAGTCATTTGGGTGGGAAA
CTTTAGATAGCTTCATGCAACATGATGTTCAGGAGCTTTGTCGAGTGTTGCTCGATAATGTGGAAAATAA
GATGAAAGGCACCTGTGTAGAGGGCACCATACCCAAATTATTCCGCGGCAAAATGGTGTCCTATATCCAG
TGTAAAGAAGTAGACTATCGGTCTGATAGAAGAGAAGATTATTATGATATCCAGCTAAGTATCAAAGGAA
AGAAAAATATATTTGAATCATTTGTGGATTATGTGGCAGTAGAACAGCTCGATGGGGACAATAAATACGA
CGCTGGGGAACATGGCTTACAGGAAGCAGAGAAAGGTGTGAAATTCCTAACATTGCCACCAGTGTTACAT
CTACAACTGATGAGATTTATGTATGACCCTCAGACGGACCAAAATATCAAGATCAATGATAGGTTTGAAT
TCCCAGAGCAGTTACCACTTGATGAATTTTTGCAAAAAACAGATCCTAAGGACCCTGCAAATTATATTCT
TCATGCAGTCCTGGTTCATAGTGGAGATAATCATGGTGGACATTATGTGGTTTATCTAAACCCCAAAGGG
GATGGCAAATGGTGTAAATTTGATGACGACGTGGTGTCAAGGTGTACTAAAGAGGAAGCAATTGAGCACA
ATTATGGGGGTCACGATGACGACCTGTCTGTTCGACACTGCACTAATGCTTACATGTTAGTCTACATCAG
GGAATCAAAACTGAGTGAAGTTTTACAGGCGGTCACCGACCATGATATTCCTCAGCAGTTGGTGGAGCGA
TTACAAGAAGAGAAAAGGATCGAGGCTCAGAAGCGGAAGGAGCGGCAGGAAGCCCATCTCTATATGCAAG
TGCAGATAGTCGCAGAGGACCAGTTTTGTGGCCACCAAGGGAATGACATGTACGATGAAGAAAAAGTGAA
ATACACTGTGTTCAAAGTATTGAAGAACTCCTCGCTTGCTGAGTTTGTTCAGAGCCTCTCTCAGACCATG
GGATTTCCACAAGATCAAATTCGATTGTGGCCCATGCAAGCAAGGAGTAATGGAACAAAACGACCAGCAA
TGTTAGATAATGAAGCCGACGGCAATAAAACAATGATTGAGCTCAGTGATAATGAAAACCCTTGGACAAT
ATTCCTGGAAACAGTTGATCCCGAGCTGGCTGCTAGTGGAGCGACCTTACCCAAGTTTGATAAAGATCAT
GATGTAATGTTATTTTTGAAGATGTATGATCCCAAAACGCGGAGCTTGAATTACTGTGGGCATATCTACA
CACCAATATCCTGTAAAATACGTGACTTGCTCCCAGTTATGTGTGACAGAGCAGGATTTATTCAAGATAC
TAGCCTTATCCTCTATGAGGAAGTTAAACCGAATTTAACAGAGAGAATTCAGGACTATGACGTGTCTCTT
GATAAAGCCCTTGCCGCTCTAATGGATGGCGCCATCATAGTATTTCAGAAGGATGACCCTGAAAATGATA
ACAGTGAATTACCCACCGCAAAGGAGTATTTCCGAGATCTCTACCACCGCGTTGATGTCATTTTCTGTGA
TAAAACAATCCCTAATGATCCTGGATTTGTGGTTACGTTATCAAATAGAATGAATTATTTTCAGGTTGCA
AAGACAGTTGCACAGAGGCTCAACACAGATCCAATGTTGCTGCAGTTTTTCAAGTCTCAAGGTTATAGGG
ATGGCCCAGGTAATCCTCTTAGACATAATTATGAAGGTACTTTAAGAGATCTTCTACAGTTCTTCAAGCC
TAGACAACCTAAGAAACTTTACTATCAGCAGCTTAAGATGAAAATCACAGACTTTGAGAACAGGCGAAGT
TTTAAATGTATATGGTTAAACAGCCAATTTAGGGAAGAGGAAATAACACTATATCCAGACAAGCATGGGT
GTGTCCGGGACCTGTTAGAAGAATGTAAAAAGGCCGTGGAGCTTGGGGAGAAAGCATCAGGGAAACTTAG
GCTGCTAGAAATTGTAAGCTACAAAATCATTGGTGTTCATCAAGAAGATGAACTATTAGAATGTTTATCT
CCTGCAACGAGCCGGACGTTTCGAATAGAGGAAATCCCTTTGGACCAGGTGGACATAGACAAAGAGAATG
AGATGCTTGTCACAGTGGCGCATTTCCACAAAGAGGTCTTCGGAACGTTCGGAATCCCGTTTTTGCTGAG
GATACACCAGGGCGAGCATTTTCGAGAAGTGATGAAGCGAATCCAGAGCCTGCTGGACATCCAGGAGAAG
GAGTTTGAGAAGTTTAAATTTGCAATTGTAATGATGGGCCGACACCAGTACATAAATGAAGACGAGTATG
AAGTAAATTTGAAAGACTTTGAGCCACAGCCCGGTAATATGTCTCATCCTCGGCCTTGGCTAGGGCTCGA
CCACTTCAACAAAGCCCCAAAGAGGAGTCGCTACACTTACCTTGAAAAGGCCATTAAAATCCATAACTGA
GGATCCGAATTCTGCAGATATCCAGCACAGTGGCGGCCGCTCGAGTCTAGAGGGCCCGTTTAAACCCGCT
GATCAGCCTCGACTGTGCCTTCTAGTTGCCAGCCATCTGTTGTTTGCCCCTCCCCCGTGCCTTCCTTGAC
CCTGGAAGGTGCCACTCCCACTGTCCTTTCCTAATAAAATGAGGAAATTGCATCGCATTGTCTGAGTAGG
TGTCATTCTATTCTGGGGGGTGGGGTGGGGCAGGACAGCAAGGGGGAGGATTGGGAAGACAATAGCAGGC
ATGCTGGGGATGCGGTGGGCTCTATGGCTTCTGAGGCGGAAAGAACCAGCTGGGGCTCTAGGGGGTATCC
CC
[124 nt withheld, positions 4623-4746]
C
[91 nt withheld, positions 4748-4838]
A
[49 nt withheld, positions 4840-4888]
CCTTTGACGTTGGAGTCCACGTTCTTT
[37 nt withheld, positions 4916-4952]
ACCCTATCTCGGTCTATTCTTTTGATTTATAAGGGATTTTGCCGATTTCGGCCTATTGGTTAAAAAATGA
GCTGATTTAACAAAAATTTAACGCGAATTAATTCTGTGGAATGTGTGTCAGTTAGGGTGTGGAAAGTCCC
CAGGCTCCCCAGCAGGCAGAAGTATGCAAAGCATGCATCTCAATTAGTCAGCAACCAGGTGTGGAAAGTC
CCCAGGCTCCCCAGCAGGCAGAAGTATGCAAAGCATGCATCTCAATTAGTCAGCAACCATAGTCCCGCCC
CTAACTCCGCCCATCCCGCCCCTAACTCCGCCCAGTTCCGCCCATTCTCCGCCCCATGGCTGACTAATTT
TTTTTATTTATGCAGAGGCCGAGGCCGCCTCTGCCTCTGAGCTATTCCAGAAGTAGTGAGGAGGCTTTTT
TGGAGGCCTAGGCTTTTGCAAAAAGCTCCCGGGAGCTTGTATATCCATTTTCGGATCTGATCAAGAGACA
GGATGAGGATCGTTTCGCATGATTGAACAAGATGGATTGCACGCAGGTTCTCCGGCCGCTTGGGTGGAGA
GGCTATTCGGCTATGACTGGGCACAACAGACAATCGGCTGCTCTGATGCCGCCGTGTTCCGGCTGTCAGC
GCAGGGGCGCCCGGTTCTTTTTGTCAAGACCGACCTGTCCGGTGCCCTGAATGAACTGCAGGACGAGGCA
GCGCGGCTATCGTGGCTGGCCACGACGGGCGTTCCTTGCGCAGCTGTGCTCGACGTTGTCACTGAAGCGG
GAAGGGACTGGCTGCTATTGGGCGAAGTGCCGGGGCAGGATCTCCTGTCATCTCACCTTGCTCCTGCCGA
GAAAGTATCCATCATGGCTGATGCAATGCGGCGGCTGCATACGCTTGATCCGGCTACCTGCCCATTCGAC
CACCAAGCGAAACATCGCATCGAGCGAGCACGTACTCGGATGGAAGCCGGTCTTGTCGATCAGGATGATC
TGGACGAAGAGCATCAGGGGCTCGCGCCAGCCGAACTGTTCGCCAGGCTCAAGGCGCGCATGCCCGACGG
CGAGGATCTCGTCGTGACCCATGGCGATGCCTGCTTGCCGAATATCATGGTGGAAAATGGCCGCTTTTCT
GGATTCATCGACTGTGGCCGGCTGGGTGTGGCGGACCGCTATCAGGACATAGCGTTGGCTACCCGTGATA
TTGCTGAAGAGCTTGGCGGCGAATGGGCTGACCGCTTCCTCGTGCTTTACGGTATCGCCGCTCCCGATTC
GCAGCGCATCGCCTTCTATCGCCTTCTTGACGAGTTCTTCTGAGCGGGACTCTGGGGTTCGAAATGACCG
ACCAAGCGACGCCCAACCTGCCATCACGAGATTTCGATTCCACCGCCGCCTTCTATGAAAGGTTGGGCTT
CGGAATCGTTTTCCGGGACGCCGGCTGGATGATCCTCCAGCGCGGGGATCTCATGCTGGAGTTCTTCGCC
CACCCCAACTTGTTTATTGCAGCTTATAATGGTTACAAATAAAGCAATAGCATCACAAATTTCACAAATA
AAGCATTTTTTTCACTGCATTCTAGTTGTGGTTTGTCCAAACTCATCAATGTATCTTATCATGTCTGTAT
ACCGTCGACCTCTAGCTAGAGCTTGGCGTAATCATGGTCATAGCTGTTTCCTGTGTGAAATTGTTATCCG
CTCACAATTCCACACAACATACGAGCCGGAAGCATAAAGTGTAAAGCCTGGGGTGCCTAATGAGTGAGCT
AACTCACATTAATTGCGTTGCGCTCACTGCCCGCTTTCCAGTCGGGAAACCTGTCGTGCCAGCTGCATTA
ATGAATCGGCCAACGCGCGGGGAGAGGCGGTTTGCGTATTGGGCGCTCTTCCGCTTCCTCGCTCACTGAC
TCGCTGCGCTCGGTCGTTCGGCTGCGGCGAGCGGTATCAGCTCACTCAAAGGCGGTAATACGGTTATCCA
CAGAATCAGGGGATAACGCAGGAAAGAACATGTGAGCAAAAGGCCAGCAAAAGGCCAGGAACCGTAAAAA
GGCCGCGTTGCTGGCGTTTTTCCATAGGCTCCGCCCCCCTGACGAGCATCACAAAAATCGACGCTCAAGT
CAGAGGTGGCGAAACCCGACAGGACTATAAAGATACCAGGCGTTTCCCCCTGGAAGCTCCCTCGTGCGCT
CTCCTGTTCCGACCCTGCCGCTTACCGGATACCTGTCCGCCTTTCTCCCTTCGGGAAGCGTGGCGCTTTC
TCATAGCTCACGCTGTAGGTATCTCAGTTCGGTGTAGGTCGTTCGCTCCAAGCTGGGCTGTGTGCACGAA
CCCCCCGTTCAGCCCGACCGCTGCGCCTTATCCGGTAACTATCGTCTTGAGTCCAACCCGGTAAGACACG
ACTTATCGCCACTGGCAGCAGCCACTGGTAACAGGATTAGCAGAGCGAGGTATGTAGGCGGTGCTACAGA
GTTCTTGAAGTGGTGGCCTAACTACGGCTACACTAGAAGAACAGTATTTGGTATCTGCGCTCTGCTGAAG
CCAGTTACCTTCGGAAAAAGAGTTGGTAGCTCTTGATCCGGCAAACAAACCACCGCTGGTAGCGGTGGTT
TTTTTGTTTGCAAGCAGCAGATTACGCGCAGAAAAAAAGGATCTCAAGAAGATCCTTTGATCTTTTCTAC
GGGGTCTGACGCTCAGTGGAACGAAAACTCACGTTAAGGGATTTTGGTCATGAGATTATCAAAAAGGATC
TTCACCTAGATCCTTTTAAATTAAAAATGAAGTTTTAAATCAATCTAAAGTATATATGAGTAAACTTGGT
CTGACAGTTACCAATGCTTAATCAGTGAGGCACCTATCTCAGCGATCTGTCTATTTCGTTCATCCATAGT
TGCCTGACTCCCCGTCGTGTAGATAACTACGATACGGGAGGGCTTACCATCTGGCCCCAGTGCTGCAATG
ATACCGCGAGACCCACGCTCACCGGCTCCAGATTTATCAGCAATAAACCAGCCAGCCGGAAGGGCCGAGC
GCAGAAGTGGTCCTGCAACTTTATCCGCCTCCATCCAGTCTATTAATTGTTGCCGGGAAGCTAGAGTAAG
TAGTTCGCCAGTTAATAGTTTGCGCAACGTTGTTGCCATTGCTACAGGCATCGTGGTGTCACGCTCGTCG
TTTGGTATGGCTTCATTCAGCTCCGGTTCCCAACGATCAAGGCGAGTTACATGATCCCCCATGTTGTGCA
AAAAAGCGGTTAGCTCCTTCGGTCCTCCGATCGTTGTCAGAAGTAAGTTGGCCGCAGTGTTATCACTCAT
GGTTATGGCAGCACTGCATAATTCTCTTACTGTCATGCCATCCGTAAGATGCTTTTCTGTGACTGGTGAG
TACTCAACCAAGTCATTCTGAGAATAGTGTATGCGGCGACCGAGTTGCTCTTGCCCGGCGTCAATACGGG
ATAATACCGCGCCACATAGCAGAACTTTAAAAGTGCTCATCATTGGAAAACGTTCTTCGGGGCGAAAACT
CTCAAGGATCTTACCGCTGTTGAGATCCAGTTCGATGTAACCCACTCGTGCACCCAACTGATCTTCAGCA
TCTTTTACTTTCACCAGCGTTTCTGGGTGAGCAAAAACAGGAAGGCAAAATGCCGCAAAAAAGGGAATAA
GGGCGACACGGAAATGTTGAATACTCATACTCTTCCTTTTTCAATATTATTGAAGCATTTATCAGGGTTA
TTGTCTCATGAGCGGATACATATTTGAATGTATTTAGAAAAATAAACAAATAGGGGTTCCGCGCACATTT
CCCCGAAAAGTGCCACCTGACGTC
Features (pLannotate 1.2.2; 21 found; start..end, strand, type, name):
     28..80      -  misc_feature   bom (fragment): basis of mobility region from pBR322
    235..614     +  enhancer       CMV enhancer: human cytomegalovirus immediate early enhancer
    615..818     +  promoter       CMV promoter: human cytomegalovirus (CMV) immediate early promoter
    814..847     +  LTR            5' LTR (truncated) (fragment): truncated 5' long terminal repeat (LTR) from HIV-1
    863..881     +  promoter       T7 promoter: promoter for bacteriophage T7 RNA polymerase
    926..956     +  CDS            3xMyc (fragment): 3 tandem Myc epitope tags
    962..4267    +  CDS            USP7: UBP7_HUMAN - Also known as HAUSP. Experimental evidence at protein level: Swiss-Prot protein existence level 1. (Microbial infection) Contributes to the overall stabilization and trans-activation capability of the herpesvirus 1 trans-acting transcriptional protein ICP0/VMW110 during HSV-1 infection. From Homo sapiens (Human).
   4353..4577    +  polyA_signal   bGH poly(A) signal: bovine growth hormone polyadenylation signal
   4581..4602    +  promoter       SV40 promoter (fragment): SV40 enhancer and early promoter
   4623..5051    +  rep_origin     f1 ori (sequence partly withheld): f1 bacteriophage origin of replication; arrow indicates direction of (+) strand synthesis
   5065..5394    +  promoter       SV40 promoter: SV40 enhancer and early promoter
   5461..6252    +  CDS            neo: KKA2_KLEPN - Also known as kan, nptII. Experimental evidence at protein level: Swiss-Prot protein existence level 1. Resistance to kanamycin, neomycin, paromomycin, ribostamycin, butirosin and gentamicin B. From Klebsiella pneumoniae.
   6276..6434    +  CDS            ble (fragment): BLE_KLEPN - Experimental evidence at protein level: Swiss-Prot protein existence level 1. Binding protein with a strong affinity to the bleomycin family of antibiotics. Binds to CL990; an antimitotic-antibiotic compound. From Klebsiella pneumoniae.
   6429..6550    +  polyA_signal   SV40 poly(A) signal: SV40 polyadenylation signal
   6623..6639    -  protein_bind   lac operator: The lac repressor binds to the lac operator to inhibit transcription in E. coli. This inhibition can be relieved by adding lactose or isopropyl-β-D-thiogalactopyranoside (IPTG). lac repressor encoded by lacI
   6647..6677    -  promoter       lac promoter: promoter for the E. coli lac operon
   6692..6713    -  protein_bind   CAP binding site: CAP binding activates transcription in the presence of cAMP. E. coli catabolite activator protein
   6726..6818    -  CDS            lacI (fragment): lac repressor; lacI; The lac repressor binds to the lac operator to inhibit transcription in E. coli. This inhibition can be relieved by adding lactose or isopropyl-β-D-thiogalactopyranoside (IPTG).
   7001..7589    -  rep_origin     ori: high-copy-number ColE1/pMB1/pBR322/pUC origin of replication
   7760..8620    -  CDS            AmpR: β-lactamase; bla; confers resistance to ampicillin, carbenicillin, and related antibiotics
   8621..8725    -  promoter       AmpR promoter: bla
