[The description below was written by a language model from this plasmid's Addgene catalogue record and pLannotate feature annotations shown in this document.]
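Description:
pcDNA3.1-N-Myc_DW164AA + DED/AAA USP7 is a mammalian expression plasmid of 8,756 bp built on the commercial pcDNA3.1+/N-Myc backbone. It is propagated in E. coli through a high-copy ColE1/pUC-type origin and selected with ampicillin via the β-lactamase gene. An f1 origin is also present, which permits single-stranded DNA production. For mammalian cells, an SV40 early promoter drives a neomycin phosphotransferase gene terminated by an SV40 polyadenylation signal, so stable transfectants can be selected with G418. The automated annotation also lists short fragments (an HIV-1 LTR piece, bom, ble, lacI and lac promoter/operator elements). These appear to be backbone remnants or partial matches rather than functional parts of the design.

The payload is the human USP7 (HAUSP) coding sequence, encoding a ubiquitin-specific protease, in an insert of about 3.3 kb. It is transcribed from the CMV immediate-early enhancer/promoter and terminated by the bovine growth hormone poly(A) signal. A T7 promoter upstream of the open reading frame could support in vitro transcription or serve as a sequencing primer site. A Myc epitope supplied by the backbone is fused to the N-terminus; the annotation's partial "3xMyc" hit is short enough to be consistent with a single tag.

The USP7 sequence carries two sets of alanine substitutions. D164 and W165 are changed in the TRAF-like domain (DW164AA), and D758, E759 and D764 are changed in the UBL2 domain (DED/AAA). The associated publication concerns DNA polymerase iota binding to both the TRAF-like and UBL1-2 regions of USP7. The construct is therefore suited to expressing a Myc-detectable USP7 with both regions mutated, for comparison with wild-type or single-site mutant protein in interaction studies.
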