Addgene plasmid #131256: pcDNA3.1-N-Myc_DW164AA + DED/AAA USP7
Purpose: Mammalian expression of N-terminally Myc-tagged USP7, with mutations in the TRAF-like domain (DW164AA) and UBL2 (DE758AA_D764A)
Depositing lab: Roger Woodgate. Depositing organization: National Institute of Child Health and Human Development (NICHD). Publication: DNA Polymerase iota Interacts with Both the TRAF-like and UBL1-2 Domains of USP7. Ashton NW, Valles GJ, Jaiswal N, Bezsonova I, Woodgate R. J Mol Biol. 2021 Jan 22;433(2):166733. doi: 10.1016/j.jmb.2020.166733. Epub 2020 Dec 3. PubMed 33279577.
Backbone
  Vector backbone: pcDNA3.1+/N-Myc
  Backbone manufacturer: Genscript
  Backbone size w/o insert (bp): 5435
  Total vector size (bp): 8756
  Vector type: Mammalian Expression
  Selectable markers: Neomycin (select with G418)
Growth in bacteria
  Bacterial resistance: Ampicillin, 100 μg/mL
  Growth temperature: 37°C
  Growth strain: DH5alpha
  Copy number: High Copy
Gene/Insert
  Gene/Insert name: Ubiquitin carboxyl-terminal hydrolase 7 (alt name: Ubiquitin-specific-processing protease 7)
  Species: H. sapiens (human)
  Insert size (bp): 3321
  Mutation: Contains point mutations that convert USP7 aspartate 164 and tryptophan 165 to alanine (DW164AA), as well as convert aspartate 758, glutamate 759 and aspartate 764 to alanine (DED/AAA)
  Entrez Gene: USP7 (a.k.a. C16DELp13.2, DEL16P13.2, HAFOUS, HAUSP, TEF1)
  Tag / fusion protein: Myc (N terminal on backbone)
Terms and licenses: Academic/Nonprofit Terms; Industry Terms: Not Available to Industry
How to cite: pcDNA3.1-N-Myc_DW164AA + DED/AAA USP7 was a gift from Roger Woodgate (Addgene plasmid # 131256 ; http://n2t.net/addgene:131256 ; RRID:Addgene_131256)
